Addgene plasmid #59218: pCMycDam
Purpose: (Empty Backbone) Drosophila DamID vector used to fuse gene of interest to Myc-tagged E.coli Dam
Depositing lab: Bas van Steensel. Depositing organization: Fred Hutchinson Cancer Center. Publication: Identification of in vivo DNA targets of chromatin proteins using tethered dam methyltransferase. van Steensel B, Henikoff S. Nat Biotechnol. 2000 Apr;18(4):424-8. 10.1038/74487 PubMed 10748524.
Backbone
  Vector backbone: pCasper-hs
  Backbone manufacturer: DGRC
  Backbone size (bp): 8780
  Modifications to backbone: contains a myc epitope followed by the full-length ORF of E.Coli Dam methylase.
  Vector type: Insect Expression ; DamID
  Promoter: Drosophila heat-shock promoter
  Tag / fusion protein: Myc (C terminal on backbone); Dam (C terminal on backbone)
Growth in bacteria
  Bacterial resistance: Ampicillin, 100 μg/mL
  Growth temperature: 37°C
  Growth strain: DH5alpha
  Copy number: Unknown
Gene/Insert
  Cloning method: Restriction Enzyme
  Sequencing primers: 5′ pCasper-hs (GCAACTACTGAAATCTGCCAAG)
Terms and licenses: Academic/Nonprofit Terms; Industry Terms: Not Available to Industry
Depositor comments: myc epitope tag serves as a linker peptide between dam and its fusion partner. This tag can be used to detect the fusion proteins by Western blotting or immunofluorescence microscopy to confirm their correct size and localization. Note that in order to obtain a detectable amount of protein, the fusion protein should be overexpressed by heat shock induction. This vector cannot be used to express the myc-Dam protein by itself, since there is no startcodon.
How to cite: pCMycDam was a gift from Bas van Steensel (Addgene plasmid # 59218 ; http://n2t.net/addgene:59218 ; RRID:Addgene_59218)
