[The description below was written by a language model from this plasmid's Addgene catalogue record and pLannotate feature annotations shown in this document.]
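Description:
pCMycDam is an empty-backbone Drosophila DamID vector built on pCasper-hs, a P-element transformation plasmid. It is used to fuse a chromatin protein of interest to Myc-tagged E. coli Dam DNA adenine methyltransferase. The annotated sequence (about 9.7 kb) carries P element 5' and 3' ends, which allow transposase-mediated integration into the fly genome. It also carries the mini-white eye-colour gene, which marks transformants. The additional short mini-white and pBR322-derived bom/rop fragments called by the annotation appear to be backbone remnants. In bacteria the plasmid is maintained through a ColE1/pMB1-type origin and selected with ampicillin via the β-lactamase gene. The record lists the copy number as unknown.

The expression cassette consists of the Drosophila hsp70 heat-shock promoter, a Myc epitope, the full-length dam open reading frame and an hsp70 polyadenylation signal. The feature table detects the Myc epitope as a short fragment matching a Myc tag. A gene of interest is inserted by restriction cloning upstream of the tag, so that Myc and Dam lie at the C terminus of the partner and the epitope serves as a linker between them. The Myc-Dam segment has no start codon of its own, so the vector cannot express Myc-Dam alone and translation must begin in the inserted gene.

In DamID, the tethered methylase marks GATC sites near the partner's genomic binding sites, which lets in vivo targets be mapped. The Myc tag allows fusion size and localisation to be checked by Western blotting or immunofluorescence. According to the depositor, detectable protein levels for these checks require heat-shock-induced overexpression.
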