Features (pLannotate 1.2.2; 14 found; start..end, strand, type, name):
      1..233     +  misc_feature   P element 3' end: P element 3' end
    233..735     +  gene           mini-white (fragment): white; This modified version of the white gene lacks part of the first intron.
    734..803     -  misc_feature   bom (fragment): basis of mobility region from pBR322
    905..940     -  CDS            rop (fragment): Rop protein, which maintains plasmids at low copy number; rop
   1035..1139    +  promoter       AmpR promoter: bla
   1140..2000    +  CDS            AmpR: β-lactamase; bla; confers resistance to ampicillin, carbenicillin, and related antibiotics
   2171..2759    +  rep_origin     ori: high-copy-number ColE1/pMB1/pBR322/pUC origin of replication
   2765..2993    +  CDS            mini-white (fragment): Drosophila white gene eye color pigment; white; This is a modified version of the white gene lacking part of the first intron.
   2994..3579    +  misc_feature   P element 5' end: No description available
   4357..7239    -  CDS            mini-white: Drosophila white gene eye color pigment; white; This is a modified version of the white gene lacking part of the first intron.
   7745..8193    +  promoter       hsp70 promoter: Drosophila melanogaster hsp70Bb promoter
   8243..8270    +  CDS            3xMyc (fragment): 3 tandem Myc epitope tags
   8279..9109    +  CDS            dam: DMA_ECOLI - Experimental evidence at protein level: Swiss-Prot protein existence level 1. Methylates DNA within the sequence GATC and protects the DNA from cleavage by the restriction endonuclease MboI. Although it shares sequence specificity with a number of type II restriction endonucleases and methylases, it is thought to act in postreplication mismatch repair rather than as a part of a restriction modification system. May also play a role in DNA replication. From Escherichia coli (strain K12).
   9198..9627    +  polyA_signal   hsp70 poly(A): polyadenlyation signal from the Drosophila melanogaster hsp70Ab gene
>Addgene plasmid #59218 | pCMycDam | depositor full sequence | sequence record 145968 | pCMycDam sequence 9668 bps
TGCGTACTCGCAAATTATTAAAAATAAAACTTTAAAAATAATTTCGTCTAATTAATATTATGAGTTAATT
CAAACCCCACGGACATGCTAAGGGTTAATCAACAATCATATCGCTGTCTCACTCAGACTCAATACGACAC
TCAGAATACTATTCCTTTCACTCGCACTTATTGCAAGCATACGTTAAGTGGATGTCTCTTGCCGACGGGA
CCACCTTATGTTATTTCATCATGGTCTGGCCATTCTCATCGTGAGCTTCCGGGTGCTCGCATATCTGGCT
CTAAGACTTCGGGCCCGACGCAAGGAGTAGCCGACATATATCCGAAATAACTGCTTGTTTTTTTTTTTAC
CATTATTACCATCGTGTTTACTGTTTATTGCCCCCTCAAAAAGCTAATGTAATTATATTTGTGCCAATAA
AAACAAGATATGACCTATAGAATACAAGTATTTCCCCTTCGAACATCCCCACAAGTAGACTTTGGATTTG
TCTTCTAACCAAAAGACTTACACACCTGCATACCTTACATCAAAAACTCGTTTATCGCTACATAAAACAC
CGGGATATATTTTTTATATACATACTTTTCAAATCGCGCGCCCTCTTCATAATTCACCTCCACCACACCA
CGTTTCGTAGTTGCTCTTTCGCTGTCTCCCACCCGCTCTCCGCAACACATTCACCTTTTGTTCGACGACC
TTGGAGCGACTGTCGTTAGTTCCGCGCGATTCGGTGCGGTATTTCACACCGCATATGGTGCACTCTCAGT
ACAATCTGCTCTGATGCCGCATAGTTAAGCCAGCCCCGACACCCGCCAACACCCGCTGACGCGCCCTGAC
GGGCTTGTCTGCTCCCGGCATCCGCTTACAGACAAGCTGTGACCGTCTCCGGGAGCTGCATGTGTCAGAG
GTTTTCACCGTCATCACCGAAACGCGCGAGACGAAAGGGCCTCGTGATACGCCTATTTTTATAGGTTAAT
GTCATGATAATAATGGTTTCTTAGACGTCAGGTGGCACTTTTCGGGGAAATGTGCGCGGAACCCCTATTT
GTTTATTTTTCTAAATACATTCAAATATGTATCCGCTCATGAGACAATAACCCTGATAAATGCTTCAATA
ATATTGAAAAAGGAAGAGTATGAGTATTCAACATTTCCGTGTCGCCCTTATTCCCTTTTTTGCGGCATTT
TGCCTTCCTGTTTTTGCTCACCCAGAAACGCTGGTGAAAGTAAAAGATGCTGAAGATCAGTTGGGTGCAC
GAGTGGGTTACATCGAACTGGATCTCAACAGCGGTAAGATCCTTGAGAGTTTTCGCCCCGAAGAACGTTT
TCCAATGATGAGCACTTTTAAAGTTCTGCTATGTGGCGCGGTATTATCCCGTATTGACGCCGGGCAAGAG
CAACTCGGTCGCCGCATACACTATTCTCAGAATGACTTGGTTGAGTACTCACCAGTCACAGAAAAGCATC
TTACGGATGGCATGACAGTAAGAGAATTATGCAGTGCTGCCATAACCATGAGTGATAACACTGCGGCCAA
CTTACTTCTGACAACGATCGGAGGACCGAAGGAGCTAACCGCTTTTTTGCACAACATGGGGGATCATGTA
ACTCGCCTTGATCGTTGGGAACCGGAGCTGAATGAAGCCATACCAAACGACGAGCGTGACACCACGATGC
CTGTAGCAATGGCAACAACGTTGCGCAAACTATTAACTGGCGAACTACTTACTCTAGCTTCCCGGCAACA
ATTAATAGACTGGATGGAGGCGGATAAAGTTGCAGGACCACTTCTGCGCTCGGCCCTTCCGGCTGGCTGG
TTTATTGCTGATAAATCTGGAGCCGGTGAGCGTGGGTCTCGCGGTATCATTGCAGCACTGGGGCCAGATG
GTAAGCCCTCCCGTATCGTAGTTATCTACACGACGGGGAGTCAGGCAACTATGGATGAACGAAATAGACA
GATCGCTGAGATAGGTGCCTCACTGATTAAGCATTGGTAACTGTCAGACCAAGTTTACTCATATATACTT
TAGATTGATTTAAAACTTCATTTTTAATTTAAAAGGATCTAGGTGAAGATCCTTTTTGATAATCTCATGA
CCAAAATCCCTTAACGTGAGTTTTCGTTCCACTGAGCGTCAGACCCCGTAGAAAAGATCAAAGGATCTTC
TTGAGATCCTTTTTTTCTGCGCGTAATCTGCTGCTTGCAAACAAAAAAACCACCGCTACCAGCGGTGGTT
TGTTTGCCGGATCAAGAGCTACCAACTCTTTTTCCGAAGGTAACTGGCTTCAGCAGAGCGCAGATACCAA
ATACTGTCCTTCTAGTGTAGCCGTAGTTAGGCCACCACTTCAAGAACTCTGTAGCACCGCCTACATACCT
CGCTCTGCTAATCCTGTTACCAGTGGCTGCTGCCAGTGGCGATAAGTCGTGTCTTACCGGGTTGGACTCA
AGACGATAGTTACCGGATAAGGCGCAGCGGTCGGGCTGAACGGGGGGTTCGTGCACACAGCCCAGCTTGG
AGCGAACGACCTACACCGAACTGAGATACCTACAGCGTGAGCATTGAGAAAGCGCCACGCTTCCCGAAGG
GAGAAAGGCGGACAGGTATCCGGTAAGCGGCAGGGTCGGAACAGGAGAGCGCACGAGGGAGCTTCCAGGG
GGAAACGCCTGGTATCTTTATAGTCCTGTCGGGTTTCGCCACCTCTGACTTGAGCGTCGATTTTTGTGAT
GCTCGTCAGGGGGGCGGAGCCTATGGAAAAACGCCTTCTTCTTGAACTCGGGCTCGGTGCCAGTATACCT
CAAATGGTTGTCGTACCTCTCATGGTTCCGTTACGCCAACGAGGGTCTGCTGATTAACCAATGGGCGGAC
GTGGAGCCGGGCGAAATTAGCTGCACATCGTCGAACACCACGTGCCCCAGTTCGGGCAAGGTCATCCTGG
AGACGCTTAACTTCTCCGCCGCCGATCTGCCGCTGGACTACGTGGGTCTGGCCCATGATGAAATAACATA
AGGTGGTCCCGTCGATAGCCGAAGCTTACCGAAGTATACACTTAAATTCAGTGCACGTTTGCTTGTTGAG
AGGAAAGGTTGTGTGCGGACGAATTTTTTTTTGAAAACATTAACCCTTACGTGGAATAAAAAAAAATGAA
ATATTGCAAATTTTGCTGCAAAGCTGTGACTGGAGTAAAATTAATTCACGTGCCGAAGTGTGCTATTAAG
AGAAAATTGTGGGAGCAGAGCCTTGGGTGCAGCCTTGGTGAAAACTCCCAAATTTGTGATACCCACTTTA
AAGATTCGCAGTGGAAGGCTGCACCTGCAAAAGGTCAGACATTTAAAAGGAGGCGACTCAACGCAGATGC
CGTACCTAGTAAAGTGATAGAGCCTGAACCAGAAAAGATAAAAGAAGGCTATACCAGTGGGAGTACACAA
ACAGAGTAAGTTTGAATAGTAAAAAAAATCATTTATGTAAACAATAACGTGACTGTGCGTTAGGTCCTGT
TCATTGTTTAATGAAAATAAGAGCTTGAGGGAAAAAATTCGTACTTTGGAGTACGAAATGCGTCGTTTAG
AGCAGCAGCCGAATTAATTCTAGTTCCAGTGAAATCCAAGCATTTTCTAAATTAAATGTATTCTTATTAT
TATAGTTGTTATTTTTGATATATATAAACAACACTATTATGCCCACCATTTTTTTGAGATGCATCTACAC
AAGGAACAAACACTGGATGTCACTTTCAGTTCAAATTGTAACGCTAATCACTCCGAACAGGTCACAAAAA
ATTACCTTAAAAAGTCATAATATTAAATTAGAATAAATATAGCTGTGAGGGAAATATATACAAATATATT
GGAGCAAATAAATTGTACATACAAATATTTATTACTAATTTCTATTGAGACGAAATGAACCACTCGGAAC
CATTTGAGCGAACCGAATCGCGCGGAACTAACGACAGTCGCTCCAAGGTCGTCGAACAAAAGGTGAATGT
GTTGCGGAGAGCGGGTGGGAGACAGCGAAAGAGCAACTACGAAACGTGGTGTGGTGGAGGTGAATTATGA
AGAGGGCGCGCGATTTGAAAAGTATGTATATAAAAAATATATCCCGGTGTTTTATGTAGCGATAAACGAG
TTTTTGATGTAAGGTATGCAGGTGTGTAAGTCTTTTGGTTAGAAGACAAATCCAAAGTCTACTTGTGGGG
ATGTTCGAAGGGGAAATACTTGTATTCTATAGGTCATATCTTGTTTTTATTGGCACAAATATAATTACAT
TAGCTTTTTGAGGGGGCAATAAACAGTAAACACGATGGTAATAATGGTAAAAAAAAAAACAAGCAGTTAT
TTCGGATATATGTCGGCTACTCCTTGCGTCGGGCCCGAAGTCTTAGAGCCAGATATGCGAGCACCCGGAA
GCTCACGATGAGAATGGCCAGACCCACGTAGTCCAGCGGCAGATCGGCGGCGGAGAAGTTAAGCGTCTCC
AGGATGACCTTGCCCGAACTGGGGCACGTGGTGTTCGACGATGTGCAGCTAATTTCGCCCGGCTCCACGT
CCGCCCATTGGTTAATCAGCAGACCCTCGTTGGCGTAACGGAACCATGAGAGGTACGACAACCATTTGAG
GTATACTGGCACCGAGCCCGAGTTCAAGAAGAAGCCGCCAAAGAGCAGGAATGGTATGATAACCGGCGGA
CCCACAGACAGCGCCATCGAGGTCGAGGAGCTGGCGCAGGATATTAGATATCCGAAGGACGTTGACACAT
TGGCCACCAGAGTGACCAGCGCCAGGCAGTTGAAGAAGTGCAGCACTCCGGCCCGCAGTCCGATCATCGG
ATAGGCAATCGCCGTGAAGACCAGTGGCACTGTGAGAAAAAGCGGTAATTCGGCAATCGTTTTGCCCAGA
AAGTATGTGTCACAGCGATAAAGTCGACTTCGGGCCTCCCTCATAAAAACTGGCAGCTCTGAGGTGAACA
CCTAAATCGAATCGATTCATTAGAAAGTTAGTAAATTATTAATATGCAAATGTATTCTAAACAAGACTTA
CATTTATCGTGGCAAAGACGTTTTGAAAGGTCATGTTGGTCAGGAAGAGGAAGATGGCTCCGTTGATATT
CATCACGCCCACTTGCGTGAGTTGTTGGCCCAAAAAGATGAGGCCAATCAAGATGGCAACCATCTGCAAA
TTAAAATGTTACTCGCATCTCATTAATATTCATATCTTCAACATGTTCGCGAGTTAAATGAAATTTATTT
ATTTTCTGCAAAACTATAAACTATACATCTCATTGAAAAAAACTAAGAAGGGTGTGGAATCAGGCAATTC
TAACTAAAATCTAGCGAATTTGTTTCCAAGAATTGTAAGCGTTATATCATTTGTTTCCACTGGAACCACT
CACCGTTGTCTGAATAAGTCGCACTTTTACGAGGAGTGGTTCCTTGAGCACCGACAGCCAGGATCGCCAC
AGGACCGCCCGGAACTGCATGAACCAGGTGGCCTTGTAGGTGTACCCATTCTCCGGCTGCTCCAGTGGCT
TCTCCAAATTTTTGGTGGCCAACAACTGCTCCATATCCCGGGCTACTTTGCTAATAGCAAAATTGTCGCA
TATCTTGGCGATCCGATCACGGGACTCGATCTCCCGTCCGGGCACAACGGCCAACACCTGTACGTAAAAG
TCCGCCGGATTGTAGTTGGTAGGACACTGGGCACCCACGCTGGATAGGAGTTGAGATGTAATGTAATGCT
AGATACCCTTAATAAACACATCGAACTCACTAGGAAAAGAAGTCGACGGCTTCGCTGGGAGTGCCCAAGA
AAGCTACCCTGCCCTCGGCCATCAGAAGGATCTTGTCAAAGAGCTCAAACAGCTCGGAAGACGGCTGATG
AATGGTCAGGATGACGGTCTTGCCCTTCTGCGACAGCTTCTTCAGCACCTGGACGACGCTGTGGGCGGTA
AATGAGTCCAGTCCGGAGGTGGGCTCATCGCAGATCAGAAGCGGCGGATCGGTTAGTGCCTCGGAGGCGA
ATGCCAGACGCTTCCTTTCTCCGCCGGACAGACCTTTCACCCTGCCGGGCACACCGATGATCGTGTGCTG
ACATTTGCTGAGCGAAAGCTCCTGGATCACCTGATCCACGCGGGCCACTCGCTGCCGATAGGTCAGATGT
CGTGGCATCCGCACCATGGCCTGGAAAATCAGGTGTTCCCTGGCCGTTAGGGAGCCGATAAAGAGGTCAT
CCTGCTGGACATAGGCGCACCTGGCCTGCATCTCCTTGGCGTCCACAGGTTGGCCATTGAGCAGTCGCAT
CCCGGATGGCGATACTTGGATGCCCTGCGGCGATCGAAAGGCAAGGGCATTCAGCAGGGTCGTCTTTCCG
GCACCGGAACTGCCCATCACGGCCAAAAGTTCGCCCGGATAGGCCACGCCGCAAACTGAGTTTCAAATTG
GTAATTGGACCCTTTATTAAGATTTCACACAGATCAGCCGACTGCGAATAGAAACTCACCGTTCTTGAGC
AAATGTTTCCTGGGCGCCGGTATGTGTCGCTCGTTGCAGAATAGTCCGCGTGTCCGGTTGACCAGCTGCC
GCCATCCGGAGCCCGGCTGATTGACCGCCCCAAAGATGTCCATATTGTGCCAGGCATAGGTGAGGTTCTC
GGCTAGTTGGCCGCTCCCTGAACCGGAGTCCTCCGGCGGACTGGGTGGCAGGAGCGTGCCGTAGTTTTTG
GCCTGCCCGAAGCCCTGGTTAATGCAGCTCTGCGAAGCCGCTCCGCTGTCACCCTGCAATGATAGGGGAT
CTCAAATATCAACTACAAGCGTTATGCTCATCTAACCCCGAACAAAACGAAGTATCCTACGAAGTAGGTT
TATACTTTTATTTATTTTTTGTGCATCTAGGATCAGCTTAAAATATCTGGTTGTTATATTTTTTGTAAAA
AAGAATGTAGTCGAAAATGAATGCCTTTAGATGTCTTGATCATGATATGATCTTAAAAATTGTCTTATAT
AGCGAGCACAGCTACCAGAATAATCTGTTTCGTGTCACTATTTGTTTGTGCGATTGCGGTTTGGGATTTT
TGTGGGTCGCAGTTCTCACGCCGCAGACAATTTGATGTTGCAATCGCAGTTCCTATAGATCAAGTGAACT
TAAGATGTATGCACATGTACTACTCACATTGTTCAGATGCTCGGCAGATGGGTGTTTGCTGCCTCCGCGA
ATTAATAGCTCCTGATCCTCTTGGCCCATTGCCGGGATTTTTCACACTTTCCCCTGCTTACCCACCCAAA
ACCAATCACCACCCCAATCACTCAAAAAACAAACAAAAATAAGAAGCGAGAGGAGTTTTGGCACAGCACT
TTGTGTTTAATTGATGGCGTAAACCGCTTGGAGCTTCGTCACGAAACCGCTGACAAAGTGCAACTGAAGG
CGGACATTGACGCTAGGTAACGCTACAAACGGTGGCGAAAGAGATAGCGGACGCAGCGGCGAAAGAGACG
GCGATATTTCTGTGGACAGAGAAGGAGGCAAACAGCGCTGACTTTGAGTGGAATGTCATTTTGAGTGAGA
GGTAATCGAAAGAACCTGGTACTTCAAATACCCTTGGATCGAAGTAAATTTAAAACTGATCAGATAAGTT
CAATGATATCCAGTGCAGTAAAAAATAAAAAAAAAATATGTTTTTTTAAATCTACATTCTCCAAAAAAGG
GTTTTATTAACTTACATACATACTAGAATTGATCCCCGATCCCCCTAGAATCCCAAAACAAACTGGTTAT
TGTGGTAGGTCATTTGTTTGGCAGAAGAAAACTCGAGAAATTTCTCTGGCCGTTATTCGTTATTCTCTCT
TTTCTTTTTGGGTCTCCCTCTCTGCACTAATGCTCTCTCACTCTGTCACACAGTAAACGGCATACTGCTC
TCGTTGGTTCGAGAGAGCGCGCCTCGAATGTTCGCGAAAAGAGCGCCGGAGTATAAATAGAGCGCTTCGT
CTACGGAGCGACAATTCAATTCAAACAAGCAAAGTGAACACGTCGCTAAGCGAAAGCTAAGCAAATAAAC
AAGCGCAGCTGAACAAGCTAAACAATCTGCAGTAAAGTGCAAGTTAAAGTGAATCAATTAAAAGTAACCA
GCAACCAAGTAAATCAACTGCAACTACTGAAATCTGCCAAGAAGTAATTATTGAATACAAGAAGAGAACT
CTGAATAGGGAATTGGGAATTCGTTAACAGATCTGCGGCCGCGGCCGGCGAACAGAAACTCATCTCTGAA
GAGGATCTGGCACCCGGCAAGAAAAATCGCGCTTTTTTGAAGTGGGCAGGGGGCAAGTATCCCCTGCTTG
ATGATATTAAACGGCATTTGCCCAAGGGCGAATGTCTGGTTGAGCCTTTTGTAGGTGCCGGGTCGGTGTT
TCTCAACACCGACTTTTCTCGTTATATCCTTGCCGATATCAATAGCGACCTGATCAGTCTCTATAACATT
GTGAAGATGCGTACTGATGAGTACGTACAGGCCGCACGCGAGCTGTTTGTTCCCGAAACAAATTGCGCCG
AGGTTTACTATCAGTTCCGCGAAGAGTTCAACAAAAGCCAGGATCCGTTCCGTCGGGCGGTACTGTTTTT
ATATTTGAACCGCTACGGTTACAACGGCCTGTGTCGTTACAATCTGCGCGGTGAGTTTAACGTGCCGTTC
GGCCGCTACAAAAAACCCTATTTCCCGGAAGCAGAGTTGTATCACTTCGCTGAAAAAGCGCAGAATGCCT
TTTTCTATTGTGAGTCTTACGCCGATAGCATGGCGCGCGCAGATGATGCATCCGTCGTCTATTGCGATCC
GCCTTATGCACCGCTGTCTGCGACCGCCAACTTTACGGCGTATCACACAAACAGTTTTACGCTTGAACAA
CAAGCGCATCTGGCGGAGATCGCCGAAGGTCTGGTTGAGCGCCATATTCCAGTGCTGATCTCCAATCACG
ATACGATGTTAACGCGTGAGTGGTATCAGCGCGCAAAATTGCATGTCGTCAAAGTTCGACGCAGTATAAG
CAGCAACGGCGGCACACGTAAAAAGGTGGACGAACTGCTGGCTTTGTACAAACCAGGAGTCGTTTCACCC
GCGAAAAAATAATTCTCAAGTCTAGAAGGCCTAATTCCAGCTGAGCGCCGGTCGCTACCATTACCAGTTG
GTCTGGTGTCGGGGATCCGTCGACTAAGGCCAAAGAGTCTAATTTTTGTTCATCAATGGGTTATAACATA
TGGGTTATATTATAAGTTTGTTTTAAGTTTTTGAGACTGATAAGAATGTTTCGATCGAATATTCCATAGA
ACAACAATAGTATTACCTAATTACCAAGTCTTAATTTAGCAAAAATGTTATTGCTTATAGAAAAAATAAA
TTATTTATTTGAAATTTAAAGTCAACTTGTCATTTAATGTCTTGTAGACTTTTGAAAGTCTTACGATACA
ATTAGTATCTAATATACATGGGTTCATTCTACATTCTATATTAGTGATGATTTCTTTAGCTAGTAATACA
TTTTAATTATATTCGGCTTTGATGATTTTCTGATTTTTTCCGAACGGATTTTCGTAGACCCTTTCGATCT
CATAATGGCTCATTTTATTGCGATGGACGGTCAGGAGAGCTCGAATTAACGGGGATCCGTCGACCTGCAG
CCAAGCTT
