>Addgene plasmid #59218 | pCMycDam | addgene partial sequence | sequence record 145967 | pCasper-hs 5'-GCAACTACTGAAATCTGCCAAG-3'
ATTGGGAATTCGTTAACAGATCTGCGGCCGCGGCCGGCGAACAGAAACTCATCTCTGAAGAGGATCTGGC
ACCCGGCAAGAAAAATCGCGCTTTTTTGAAGTGGGCAGGGGGCAAGTATCCCCTGCTTGATGATATTAAA
CGGCATTTGCCCAAGGGCGAATGTCTGGTTGAGCCTTTTGTAGGTGCCGGGTCGGTGTTTCTCAACACCG
ACTTTTCTCGTTATATCCTTGCCGATATCAATAGCGACCTGATCAGTCTCTATAACATTGTGAAGATGCG
TACTGATGAGTACGTACAGGCCGCACGCGAGCTGTTTGTTCCCGAAACAAATTGCGCCGAGGTTTACTAT
CAGTTCCGCGAAGAGTTCAACAAAAGCCAGGATCCGTTCCGTCGGGCGGTACTGTTTTTATATTTGAACC
GCTACGGTTACAACGGCCTGTGTCGTTACAATCTGCGCGGTGAGTTTAACGTGCCGTTCGGCCGCTACAA
AAAACCCTATTTCCCGGAAGCAGAGTTGTATCACTTCGCTGAAAAAGCGCAGAATGCCTTTTTCTATTGT
GAGTCTTACGCCGATAGCATGGCGCGCGCAGATGATGCATCCGTCGTCTATTGCGATCCGCCTTATGCAC
CGCTGTCTGCGACCGCCAACTTTACGGCGTATCACACAAACAGTTTTACGCTTGAACAACAAGCGCATCT
GGCGGAGATCGCCGAAGGTCTGGTTGAGCGCCATATTCCAGTGCTGATCTCCAATCACGATACGATGTTA
ACGCGTGAGTGGTATCAGCGCGCAA
