>Addgene plasmid #59218 | pCMycDam | addgene partial sequence | sequence record 146008 | Pry1 5'-ccttagcatgtccgtggggtttgaat-3'
AGTTTTATTTTTAATAATTTGCGAGTACGCAAAGCTTGGCTGCAGGTCGACGGATCCCCGTTAATTCGAG
CTCTCCTGACCGTCCATCGCAATAAAATGAGCCATTATGAGATCGAAAGGGTCTACGAAAATCCGTTCGG
AAAAAATCAGAAAATCATCAAAGCCGAATATAATTAAAATGTATTACTAGCTAAAGAAATCATCACTAAT
ATAGAATGTAGAATGAACCCATGTATATTAGATACTAATTGTATCGTAAGACTTTCAAAAGTCTACAAGA
CATTAAATGACAAGTTGACTTTAAATTTCAAATAAATAATTTATTTTTTCTATAAGCAATAACATTTTTG
CTAAATTAAGACTTGGTAATTAGGTAATACTATTGTTGTTCTATGGAATATTCGATCGAAACATTCTTAT
CAGTCTCAAAAACTTAAAACAAACTTATAATATAACCCATATGTTATAACCCATTGATGAACAAAAATTA
GACTCTTTGGCCTTAGTCGACGGATCCCCGACACCAGACCAACTGGTAATGGTAGCGACCGGCGCTCAGC
TGGAATTAGGCCTTCTAGACTTGAGAATTATTTTTTCGCGGGTGAAACGACTCCTGGTTTGTACAAAGCC
AGCAGTTCGTCCACCTTTTTACGTGTGCCGCCGTTGCTGCTTATACTGCGTCGAACTTTGACGACATGCA
ATTTTGCGCGCTGATACCACTCACGCGTTAACATCGTATCGTGATTGGAGATCAGCACTGGAATATGGCG
CTCAAC
